Addgene plasmid #34977: pDS190
Depositing lab: Michael Glotzer. Depositing organization: University of Chicago. Publication: TULIPs: tunable, light-controlled interacting protein tags for cell biology. Strickland D, Lin Y, Wagner E, Hope CM, Zayner J, Antoniou C, Sosnick TR, Weiss EL, Glotzer M. Nat Methods. 2012 Mar 4. doi: 10.1038/nmeth.1904. PubMed 22388287.
Backbone
  Vector backbone: pGREG503
  Backbone manufacturer: EUROSCARF
  Backbone size w/o insert (bp): 6624
  Modifications to backbone: PADH-ePDZ cassette inserted into pGREG503
  Vector type: Yeast Expression
  Selectable markers: URA3 ; KanMX
Growth in bacteria
  Bacterial resistance: Ampicillin, 100 μg/mL
  Growth temperature: 37°C
  Growth strain: DH5alpha
  Copy number: High Copy
Gene/Insert
  Gene/Insert name: ePDZb
  Species: S. cerevisiae (budding yeast)
  Insert size (bp): 2128
  Promoter: ADH
  Cloning method: Restriction Enzyme; 5′ cloning site SacI (not destroyed); 3′ cloning site XhoI (not destroyed)
  Sequencing primers: 5′ M13 rev; 3′ M13 fwd
Resource information
  A portion of this plasmid was derived from a plasmid made by: Sequences from pGREG plasmids (EUROSCARF). ePDZ CDS from Shohei Koide, University of Chicago
Terms and licenses: Academic/Nonprofit Terms; Industry Terms: Not Available to Industry
How to cite: pDS190 was a gift from Michael Glotzer (Addgene plasmid # 34977 ; http://n2t.net/addgene:34977 ; RRID:Addgene_34977)
