[The description below was written by a language model from this plasmid's Addgene catalogue record and pLannotate feature annotations shown in this document.]
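Description:
pDS190 is a yeast expression plasmid built on the EUROSCARF pGREG503 shuttle backbone, into which a PADH-ePDZ cassette was inserted between SacI and XhoI sites. It is maintained in E. coli through a high-copy ColE1/pUC-type origin with ampicillin resistance (AmpR), and it also carries an f1 origin. In Saccharomyces cerevisiae it replicates as a centromeric plasmid by way of a CEN6/ARS element. Two yeast markers are present. URA3, driven by its own promoter, provides uracil prototrophy and can be counterselected with 5-FOA. A kanMX cassette flanked by two loxP sites can be excised by Cre recombinase.

The payload is ePDZb, expressed from the constitutive S. cerevisiae ADH1 promoter and terminated by the CYC1 terminator. The feature table detects the coding region as two adjacent segments, one matching the human Erbin PDZ domain and one matching a fibronectin-type domain. This fits an engineered PDZ "clamp", in which a PDZ domain is fused to a fibronectin scaffold to strengthen peptide binding. The catalogue lists the insert species as budding yeast, but the annotated coding segments are of non-yeast origin, so that field probably refers to the host or to the regulatory elements. A short pBluescript polylinker fragment lies between the promoter and the coding sequence. No fluorescent protein or epitope tag is annotated, so the construct may serve as an acceptor for making ePDZb fusions, although the record does not say so.

The associated publication describes TULIPs, tunable light-controlled interacting protein tags. In that context the construct supplies the ePDZb binding partner for light-inducible protein interactions in yeast.
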