Features (pLannotate 1.2.2; 26 found; start..end, strand, type, name):
     49..387     +  CDS            YO085_YEAST: Protein predicted: Swiss-Prot protein existence level 4. From Saccharomyces cerevisiae (strain ATCC 204508 / S288c) (Baker's yeast).
    752..1456    +  promoter       ADH1 promoter: S. cerevisiae ADH1; promoter for alcohol dehydrogenase 1
   1464..1537    +  misc_feature   MCS (fragment): pBluescript multiple cloning site
   1543..1785    +  CDS            ERBIN (fragment): ERBIN_HUMAN - Also known as ERBB2IP From Homo sapiens (Human).
   1846..2070    +  CDS            FINC_PLEWA (fragment): Experimental evidence at transcript level: Swiss-Prot protein existence level 2. Fibronectins bind cell surfaces and various compounds including collagen, fibrin, heparin, DNA, and actin. Fibronectins are involved in cell adhesion, cell motility, opsonization, wound healing, and maintenance of cell shape. May be involved in osteoblast compaction (By similarity). From Pleurodeles waltl (Iberian ribbed newt).
   2134..2381    +  terminator     CYC1 terminator: S. cerevisiae CYC1; transcription terminator for CYC1
   2394..2427    +  protein_bind   loxP: Cre-mediated recombination occurs in the 8-bp core sequence (GCATACAT). Cre recombinase
   2485..3841    -  gene           kanMX: yeast selectable marker conferring kanamycin resistance (Wach et al., 1994)
   3896..3929    +  protein_bind   loxP: Cre-mediated recombination occurs in the 8-bp core sequence (GCATACAT). Cre recombinase
   3966..3984    -  promoter       T7 promoter: promoter for bacteriophage T7 RNA polymerase
   3992..4147    +  CDS            lacZα (fragment): LacZα fragment of β-galactosidase; lacZ fragment
   4155..4610    +  rep_origin     f1 ori (sequence partly withheld): f1 bacteriophage origin of replication; arrow indicates direction of (+) strand synthesis
   4611..4662    -  misc_feature   bom (fragment): basis of mobility region from pBR322
   4741..5544    -  CDS            URA3: orotidine-5'-phosphate decarboxylase, required for uracil biosynthesis; S. cerevisiae URA3; yeast auxotrophic marker, counterselectable with 5-fluoroorotic acid (5-FOA)
   5545..5760    -  promoter       URA3 promoter: S. cerevisiae URA3
   5775..5824    -  misc_feature   bom (fragment): basis of mobility region from pBR322
   5926..5961    -  CDS            rop (fragment): Rop protein, which maintains plasmids at low copy number; rop
   6030..6533    -  misc_feature   CEN/ARS: S. cerevisiae CEN6 centromere fused to an autonomously replicating sequence
   6570..6674    +  promoter       AmpR promoter: bla
   6675..7535    +  CDS            AmpR: β-lactamase; bla; confers resistance to ampicillin, carbenicillin, and related antibiotics
   7706..8294    +  rep_origin     ori: high-copy-number ColE1/pMB1/pBR322/pUC origin of replication
   8477..8569    +  CDS            lacI (fragment): lac repressor; lacI; The lac repressor binds to the lac operator to inhibit transcription in E. coli. This inhibition can be relieved by adding lactose or isopropyl-β-D-thiogalactopyranoside (IPTG).
   8582..8603    +  protein_bind   CAP binding site: CAP binding activates transcription in the presence of cAMP. E. coli catabolite activator protein
   8618..8648    +  promoter       lac promoter: promoter for the E. coli lac operon
   8656..8672    +  protein_bind   lac operator: The lac repressor binds to the lac operator to inhibit transcription in E. coli. This inhibition can be relieved by adding lactose or isopropyl-β-D-thiogalactopyranoside (IPTG). lac repressor encoded by lacI
   8717..8735    +  promoter       T3 promoter: promoter for bacteriophage T3 RNA polymerase
>Addgene plasmid #34977 | pDS190 | depositor full sequence | sequence record 43345 | pDS190 sequence 8752 bps
CGCCGGGATCGAAGAAATGATGGTAAATGAAATAGGAAATCAAGGAGCATGAAGGCAAAAGACAAATATA
AGGGTCGAACGAAAAATAAAGTGAAAAGTGTTGATATGATGTATTTGGCTTTGCGGCGCCGAAAAAACGA
GTTTACGCAATTGCACAATCATGCTGACTCTGTGGCGGACCCGCGCTCTTGCCGGCCCGGCGATAACGCT
GGGCGTGAGGCTGTGCCCGGCGGAGTTTTTTGCGCCTGCATTTTCCAAGGTTTACCCTGCGCTAAGGGGC
GAGATTGGAGAAGCAATAAGAATGCCGGTTGGGGTTGCGATGATGACGACCACGACAACTGGTGTCATTA
TTTAAGTTGCCGAAAGAACCTGAGTGCATTTGCAACATGAGTATACTAGAAGAATGAGCCAAGACTTGCG
AGACGCGAGTTTGCCGGTGGTGCGAACAATAGAGCGACCATGACCTTGAAGGTGAGACGCGCATAACCGC
TAGAGTACTTTGAAGAGGAAACAGCAATAGGGTTGCTACCAGTATAAATAGACAGGTACATACAACACTG
GAAATGGTTGTCTGTTTGAGTACGCTTTCAATTCATTTGGGTGTGCACTTTATTATGTTACAATATGGAA
GGGAACTTTACACTTCTCCTATGCACATATATTAATTAAAGTCCAATGCTAGTAGAGAAGGGGGGTAACA
CCCCTCCGCGCTCTTTTCCGATTTTTTTCTAAACCGTGGAATATTTCGGATATCCTTTTGTTGTTTCCGG
GTGTACAATATGGACTTCCTCTTTTCTGGCAACCAAACCCATACATCGGGATTCCTATAATACCTTCGTT
GGTCTCCCTAACATGTAGGTGGCGGAGGGGAGATATACAATAGAACAGATACCAGACAAGACATAATGGG
CTAAACAAGACTACACCAATTACACTGCCTCATTGATGGTGGTACATAACGAACTAATACTGTAGCCCTA
GACTTGATAGCCATCATCATATCGAAGTTTCACTACCCTTTTTCCATTTGCCATCTATTGAAGTAATAAT
AGGCGCATGCAACTTCTTTTCTTTTTTTTTCTTTTCTCTCTCCCCCGTTGTTGTCTCACCATATCCGCAA
TGACAAAAAAATGATGGAAGACACTAAAGGAAAAAATTAACGACAAAGACAGCACCAACAGATGTCGTTG
TTCCAGAGCTGATGAGGGGTATCTCGAAGCACACGAAACTTTTTCCTTCCTTCATTCACGCACACTACTC
TCTAATGAGCAACGGTATACGGCCTTCCTTCCAGTTACTTGAATTTGAAATAAAAAAAAGTTTGCTGTCT
TGCTATCAAGTATAAATAGACCTGCAATTATTAATCTTTTGTTTCCTCGTCATTGTTCTCGTTCCCTTTC
TTCCTTGTTTCTTTTTCTGCACAATATTTCAAGCTATACCAAGCATACAATCAACTCCAAGCTGGCCGCT
CTAGAACTAGTGGATCCCCCGGGCTGCAGGAATTGGATATCAAGCTTATCGATACCGTCGACCTCGACAA
TGCCAGAACTTGGATTTAGCATATCAGGTGGTGTCGGGGGTAGAGGAAACCCATTCAGACCTGATGATGA
TGGTATATTTGTAACAAGGGTACAACCTGAAGGACCAGCATCAAAATTACTGCAGCCAGGTGATAAAATT
ATTCAGGCTAATGGCTACAGTTTTATAAATATTGAACATGGACAAGCAGTGTCCTTGCTAAAAACTTTCC
AGAATACAGTTGAACTCATCATTGTACGAGAAGTTGGTAACGGTGCAAAACAAGAGATTCGAGTGAGGGT
TGAAAAAGACGGTGGTTCTGGAGGCGTTTCTTCTGTTCCGACCAATCTGGAAGTTGTTGCTGCGACCCCG
ACTAGCCTGCTGATCAGCTGGGATGCGTACTACGACTCTCATGTTTCTTATTACCGTATCACGTACGGTG
AAACCGGTGGTAACTCCCCGGTTCAGGAATTCACTGTACCTGGTTCCAAGTCTACTGCTACCATCAGCGG
CCTGAAACCGGGTGTTGACTATACCATCACTGTATACGCACATTACAACTACCATTACTACTCTAGCCCA
ATCTCGATTAACTACCGTACCTCTAGACTCGAGTCATGTAATTAGTTATGTCACGCTTACATTCACGCCC
TCCCCCCACATCCGCTCTAACCGAAAAGGAAGGAGTTAGACAACCTGAAGTCTAGGTCCCTATTTATTTT
TTTATAGTTATGTTAGTATTAAGAACGTTATTTATATTTCAAATTTTTCTTTTTTTTCTGTACAGACGCG
TGTACGCATGTAACATTATACTGAAAACCTTGCTTGAGAAGGTTTTGGGACGCTCGAAGGCTTTAATTTG
CGGCCGGTACCTAATAACTTCGTATAGCATACATTATACGAAGTTATATTAAGGGTTCTCGACGTTTTCG
ACACTGGATGGCGGCGTTAGTATCGAATCGACAGCAGTATAGCGACCAGCATTCACATACGATTGACGCA
TGATATTACTTTCTGCGCACTTAACTTCGCATCTGGGCAGATGATGTCGAGGCGAAAAAAAATATAAATC
ACGCTAACATTTGATTAAAATAGAACAACTACAATATAAAAAAACTATACAAATGACAAGTTCTTGAAAA
CAAGAATCTTTTTATTGTCAGTACTGATTAGAAAAACTCATCGAGCATCAAATGAAACTGCAATTTATTC
ATATCAGGATTATCAATACCATATTTTTGAAAAAGCCGTTTCTGTAATGAAGGAGAAAACTCACCGAGGC
AGTTCCATAGGATGGCAAGATCCTGGTATCGGTCTGCGATTCCGACTCGTCCAACATCAATACAACCTAT
TAATTTCCCCTCGTCAAAAATAAGGTTATCAAGTGAGAAATCACCATGAGTGACGACTGAATCCGGTGAG
AATGGCAAAAGCTTATGCATTTCTTTCCAGACTTGTTCAACAGGCCAGCCATTACGCTCGTCATCAAAAT
CACTCGCATCAACCAAACCGTTATTCATTCGTGATTGCGCCTGAGCGAGACGAAATACGCGATCGCTGTT
AAAAGGACAATTACAAACAGGAATCGAATGCAACCGGCGCAGGAACACTGCCAGCGCATCAACAATATTT
TCACCTGAATCAGGATATTCTTCTAATACCTGGAATGCTGTTTTGCCGGGGATCGCAGTGGTGAGTAACC
ATGCATCATCAGGAGTACGGATAAAATGCTTGATGGTCGGAAGAGGCATAAATTCCGTCAGCCAGTTTAG
TCTGACCATCTCATCTGTAACATCATTGGCAACGCTACCTTTGCCATGTTTCAGAAACAACTCTGGCGCA
TCGGGCTTCCCATACAATCGATAGATTGTCGCACCTGATTGCCCGACATTATCGCGAGCCCATTTATACC
CATATAAATCAGCATCCATGTTGGAATTTAATCGCGGCCTCGAAACGTGAGTCTTTTCCTTACCCATGGT
TGTTTATGTTCGGATGTGATGTGAGAACTGTATCCTAGCAAGATTTTAAAAGGAAGTATATGAAAGAAGA
ACCTCAGTGGCAAATCCTAACCTTTTATATTTCTCTACAGGGGCGCGGCGTGGGGACAATTCAACGCGTC
TGTGAGGGGAGCGTTTCCCTGCTCGCAGGTCTGCAGCGAGGAGCCGTAATTTTTGCTTCGCGCCGTGCGG
CCATCAAAATGTATGGATGCAAATGATTATACATGGGGATGTATGGGCTAAATGTACGGGCGACAGTCAC
ATCATGCCCCTGAGCTGCGCACGTCAAGACTGTCAAGGAGGGTATTCTGGGCCTCCATGTCGCTGGCCGG
GTGACCCGGCGGGGACGAGGCAAGCTAAACAGATCTCTAGACCTAATAACTTCGTATAGCATACATTATA
CGAAGTTATATTAAGGGTTGTCTTAATTAAGGGTACCCAATTCGCCCTATAGTGAGTCGTATTACGCGCG
CTCACTGGCCGTCGTTTTACAACGTCGTGACTGGGAAAACCCTGGCGTTACCCAACTTAATCGCCTTGCA
GCACATCCCCCTTTCGCCAGCTGGCGTAATAGCGAAGAGGCCCGCACCGATCGCCCTTCCCAACAGTTGC
GCAGCCTGAATGGCGAATGGCGCG
[124 nt withheld, positions 4155-4278]
C
[91 nt withheld, positions 4280-4370]
A
[49 nt withheld, positions 4372-4420]
CCTTTGACGTTGGAGTCCACGTTCTTT
[37 nt withheld, positions 4448-4484]
ACCCTATCTCGGTCTATTCTTTTGATTTATAAGGGATTTTGCCGATTTCGGCCTATTGGTTAAAAAATGA
GCTGATTTAACAAAAATTTAACGCGAATTTTAACAAAATATTAACGTTTACAATTTCCTGATGCGGTATT
TTCTCCTTACGCATCTGTGCGGTATTTCACACCGCATAGGGTAATAACTGATATAATTAAATTGAAGCTC
TAATTTGTGAGTTTAGTATACATGCATTTACTTATAATACAGTTTTTTAGTTTTGCTGGCCGCATCTTCT
CAAATATGCTTCCCAGCCTGCTTTTCTGTAACGTTCACCCTCTACCTTAGCATCCCTTCCCTTTGCAAAT
AGTCCTCTTCCAACAATAATAATGTCAGATCCTGTAGAGACCACATCATCCACGGTTCTATACTGTTGAC
CCAATGCGTCTCCCTTGTCATCTAAACCCACACCGGGTGTCATAATCAACCAATCGTAACCTTCATCTCT
TCCACCCATGTCTCTTTGAGCAATAAAGCCGATAACAAAATCTTTGTCGCTCTTCGCAATGTCAACAGTA
CCCTTAGTATATTCTCCAGTAGATAGGGAGCCCTTGCATGACAATTCTGCTAACATCAAAAGGCCTCTAG
GTTCCTTTGTTACTTCTTCTGCCGCCTGCTTCAAACCGCTAACAATACCTGGGCCCACCACACCGTGTGC
ATTCGTAATGTCTGCCCATTCTGCTATTCTGTATACACCCGCAGAGTACTGCAATTTGACTGTATTACCA
ATGTCAGCAAATTTTCTGTCTTCGAAGAGTAAAAAATTGTACTTGGCGGATAATGCCTTTAGCGGCTTAA
CTGTGCCCTCCATGGAAAAATCAGTCAAGATATCCACATGTGTTTTTAGTAAACAAATTTTGGGACCTAA
TGCTTCAACTAACTCCAGTAATTCCTTGGTGGTACGAACATCCAATGAAGCACACAAGTTTGTTTGCTTT
TCGTGCATGATATTAAATAGCTTGGCAGCAACAGGACTAGGATGAGTAGCAGCACGTTCCTTATATGTAG
CTTTCGACATGATTTATCTTCGTTTCCTGCAGGTTTTTGTTCTGTGCAGTTGGGTTAAGAATACTGGGCA
ATTTCATGTTTCTTCAACACTACATATGCGTATATATACCAATCTAAGTCTGTGCTCCTTCCTTCGTTCT
TCCTTCTGTTCGGAGATTACCGAATCAAAAAAATTTCAAAGAAACCGAAATCAAAAAAAAGAATAAAAAA
AAAATGATGAATTGAATTGAAAAGCTGTGGTATGGTGCACTCTCAGTACAATCTGCTCTGATGCCGCATA
GTTAAGCCAGCCCCGACACCCGCCAACACCCGCTGACGCGCCCTGACGGGCTTGTCTGCTCCCGGCATCC
GCTTACAGACAAGCTGTGACCGTCTCCGGGAGCTGCATGTGTCAGAGGTTTTCACCGTCATCACCGAAAC
GCGCGAGACGAAAGGGCCTCGTGATACGCCTATTTTTATAGGTTAATGTCATGATAATAATGGTTTCTTA
GGACGGATCGCTTGCCTGTAACTTACACGCGCCTCGTATCTTTTAATGATGGAATAATTTGGGAATTTAC
TCTGTGTTTATTTATTTTTATGTTTTGTATTTGGATTTTAGAAAGTAAATAAAGAAGGTAGAAGAGTTAC
GGAATGAAGAAAAAAAAATAAACAAAGGTTTAAAAAATTTCAACAAAAAGCGTACTTTACATATATATTT
ATTAGACAAGAAAAGCAGATTAAATAGATATACATTCGATTAACGATAAGTAAAATGTAAAATCACAGGA
TTTTCGTGTGTGGTCTTCTACACAGACAAGATGAAACAATTCGGCATTAATACCTGAGAGCAGGAAGAGC
AAGATAAAAGGTAGTATTTGTTGGCGATCCCCCTAGAGTCTTTTACATCTTCGGAAAACAAAAACTATTT
TTTCTTTAATTTCTTTTTTTACTTTCTATTTTTAATTTATATATTTATATTAAAAAATTTAAATTATAAT
TATTTTTATAGCACGTGATGAAAAGGACCCAGGTGGCACTTTTCGGGGAAATGTGCGCGGAACCCCTATT
TGTTTATTTTTCTAAATACATTCAAATATGTATCCGCTCATGAGACAATAACCCTGATAAATGCTTCAAT
AATATTGAAAAAGGAAGAGTATGAGTATTCAACATTTCCGTGTCGCCCTTATTCCCTTTTTTGCGGCATT
TTGCCTTCCTGTTTTTGCTCACCCAGAAACGCTGGTGAAAGTAAAAGATGCTGAAGATCAGTTGGGTGCA
CGAGTGGGTTACATCGAACTGGATCTCAACAGCGGTAAGATCCTTGAGAGTTTTCGCCCCGAAGAACGTT
TTCCAATGATGAGCACTTTTAAAGTTCTGCTATGTGGCGCGGTATTATCCCGTATTGACGCCGGGCAAGA
GCAACTCGGTCGCCGCATACACTATTCTCAGAATGACTTGGTTGAGTACTCACCAGTCACAGAAAAGCAT
CTTACGGATGGCATGACAGTAAGAGAATTATGCAGTGCTGCCATAACCATGAGTGATAACACTGCGGCCA
ACTTACTTCTGACAACGATCGGAGGACCGAAGGAGCTAACCGCTTTTTTGCACAACATGGGGGATCATGT
AACTCGCCTTGATCGTTGGGAACCGGAGCTGAATGAAGCCATACCAAACGACGAGCGTGACACCACGATG
CCTGTAGCAATGGCAACAACGTTGCGCAAACTATTAACTGGCGAACTACTTACTCTAGCTTCCCGGCAAC
AATTAATAGACTGGATGGAGGCGGATAAAGTTGCAGGACCACTTCTGCGCTCGGCCCTTCCGGCTGGCTG
GTTTATTGCTGATAAATCTGGAGCCGGTGAGCGTGGGTCTCGCGGTATCATTGCAGCACTGGGGCCAGAT
GGTAAGCCCTCCCGTATCGTAGTTATCTACACGACGGGGAGTCAGGCAACTATGGATGAACGAAATAGAC
AGATCGCTGAGATAGGTGCCTCACTGATTAAGCATTGGTAACTGTCAGACCAAGTTTACTCATATATACT
TTAGATTGATTTAAAACTTCATTTTTAATTTAAAAGGATCTAGGTGAAGATCCTTTTTGATAATCTCATG
ACCAAAATCCCTTAACGTGAGTTTTCGTTCCACTGAGCGTCAGACCCCGTAGAAAAGATCAAAGGATCTT
CTTGAGATCCTTTTTTTCTGCGCGTAATCTGCTGCTTGCAAACAAAAAAACCACCGCTACCAGCGGTGGT
TTGTTTGCCGGATCAAGAGCTACCAACTCTTTTTCCGAAGGTAACTGGCTTCAGCAGAGCGCAGATACCA
AATACTGTCCTTCTAGTGTAGCCGTAGTTAGGCCACCACTTCAAGAACTCTGTAGCACCGCCTACATACC
TCGCTCTGCTAATCCTGTTACCAGTGGCTGCTGCCAGTGGCGATAAGTCGTGTCTTACCGGGTTGGACTC
AAGACGATAGTTACCGGATAAGGCGCAGCGGTCGGGCTGAACGGGGGGTTCGTGCACACAGCCCAGCTTG
GAGCGAACGACCTACACCGAACTGAGATACCTACAGCGTGAGCTATGAGAAAGCGCCACGCTTCCCGAAG
GGAGAAAGGCGGACAGGTATCCGGTAAGCGGCAGGGTCGGAACAGGAGAGCGCACGAGGGAGCTTCCAGG
GGGAAACGCCTGGTATCTTTATAGTCCTGTCGGGTTTCGCCACCTCTGACTTGAGCGTCGATTTTTGTGA
TGCTCGTCAGGGGGGCGGAGCCTATGGAAAAACGCCAGCAACGCGGCCTTTTTACGGTTCCTGGCCTTTT
GCTGGCCTTTTGCTCACATGTTCTTTCCTGCGTTATCCCCTGATTCTGTGGATAACCGTATTACCGCCTT
TGAGTGAGCTGATACCGCTCGCCGCAGCCGAACGACCGAGCGCAGCGAGTCAGTGAGCGAGGAAGCGGAA
GAGCGCCCAATACGCAAACCGCCTCTCCCCGCGCGTTGGCCGATTCATTAATGCAGCTGGCACGACAGGT
TTCCCGACTGGAAAGCGGGCAGTGAGCGCAACGCAATTAATGTGAGTTACCTCACTCATTAGGCACCCCA
GGCTTTACACTTTATGCTTCCGGCTCCTATGTTGTGTGGAATTGTGAGCGGATAACAATTTCACACAGGA
AACAGCTATGACCATGATTACGCCAAGCGCGCAATTAACCCTCACTAAAGGGAACAAAAGCTGGAGCT
