>Addgene plasmid #34977 | pDS190 | addgene partial sequence | sequence record 44410 | M13rev
AAGCTGGAGCTCGCCGGGATCGAAGAAATGATGGTAAATGAAATAGGAAATCAAGGAGCATGAAGGCAAA
AGACAAATATAAGGGTCGAACGAAAAATAAAGTGAAAAGTGTTGATATGATGTATTTGGCTTTGCGGCGC
CGAAAAAACGAGTTTACGCAATTGCACAATCATGCTGACTCTGTGGCGGACCCGCGCTCTTGCCGGCCCG
GCGATAACGCTGGGCGTGAGGCTGTGCCCGGCGGAGTTTTTTGCGCCTGCATTTTCCAAGGTTTACCCTG
CGCTAAGGGGCGAGATTGGAGAAGCAATAAGAATGCCGGTTGGGGTTGCGATGATGACGACCACGACAAC
TGGTGTCATTATTTAAGTTGCCGAAAGAACCTGAGTGCATTTGCAACATGAGTATACTAGAAGAATGAGC
CAAGACTTGCGAGACGCGAGTTTGCCGGTGGTGCGAACAATAGAGCGACCATGACCTTGAAGGTGAGACG
CGCATAACCGCTAGAGTACTTTGAAGAGGAAACAGCAATAGGGTTGCTACCAGTATAAATAGACAGGTAC
ATACAACACTGGAAATGGTTGTCTGTTTGAGTACGCTTTCAATTCATTTGGGTGTGCACTTTATTATGTT
ACAATATGGAAGGGAACTTTACACTTCTCCTATGCACATATATTAATTAAAGTCCAATGCTAGTAGAGAA
GGGGGGTAACACCCCTCCGCGCTCTTTTCCGATTTTTTTCTAAACCGTGGAATATTTCGGATATCCTTTT
GTTGTTTCCGGGTGTACAATATGGACTTCCTCTTTTCTGGCAACCAA
