>Addgene plasmid #34977 | pDS190 | addgene partial sequence | sequence record 44906 | CYC1 5'-GCGTGAATGTAAGCGTGAC-3'
TTATCGAGATTGGGCTAGAGTAGTAATGGTAGTTGTAATGTGCGTATACAGTGATGGTATAGTCAACACC
CGGTTTCAGGCCGCTGATGGTAGCAGTAGACTTGGAACCAGGTACAGTGAATTCCTGAACCGGGGAGTTA
CCACCGGTTTCACCGTACGTGATACGGTAATAAGAAACATGAGAGTCGTAGTACGCATCCCAGCTGATCA
GCAGGCTAGTCGGGGTCGCAGCAACAACTTCCAGATTGGTCGGAACAGAAGAAACGCCTCCAGAACCACC
GTCTTTTTCAACCCTCACTCGAATCTCTTGTTTTGCACCGTTACCAACTTCTCGTACAATGATGAGTTCA
ACTGTATTCTGGAAAGTTTTTAGCAAGGACACTGCTTGTCCATGTTCAATATTTATAAAACTGTAGCCAT
TAGCCTGAATAATTTTATCACCTGGCTGCAGTAATTTTGATGCTGGTCCTTCAGGTTGTACCCTTGTTAC
AAATATACCATCATCATCAGGTCTGAATGGGTTTCCTCTACCCCCGACACCACCTGATATGCTAAATCCA
AGTTCTGGCATTGTCGAGGTCGACGGTATCGATAAGCTTGATATCCAATTCCTGCAGCCCGGGGGATCCA
CTAGTTCTAGAGCGGCCAGCTTGGAGTTGATTGTATGCTTGGTATAGCTTGAAATATTGTGCAGAAAAAG
AAACAAGGAAGAAAGGGAACGAGAACAATGACGAGGAAACAAAAGATTAATAATTGCAGGTCTATTTATA
CTTGATAGCA
